>Addgene plasmid #48860 | pGGE000 | depositor full sequence | sequence record 71288 | Full Sequence
GACGAAAGGGCCTCGTGATACGCCTATTTTTATAGGTTAATGTCATGATAATAATGGTTTCTTAGACGTC
AGGTGGCACTTTTCGGGGAAATGTGCGCGGAACCCCTATTTGTTTATTTTTCTAAATACATTCAAATATG
TATCCGCTCATGAGACAATAACCCTGATAAATGCTTCAATAATATTGAAAAAGGAAGAGTATGAGTATTC
AACATTTCCGTGTCGCCCTTATTCCCTTTTTTGCGGCATTTTGCCTTCCTGTTTTTGCTCACCCAGAAAC
GCTGGTGAAAGTAAAAGATGCTGAAGATCAGTTGGGTGCACGAGTGGGTTACATCGAACTGGATCTCAAC
AGCGGTAAGATCCTTGAGAGTTTTCGCCCCGAAGAACGTTTTCCAATGATGAGCACTTTTAAAGTTCTGC
TATGTGGCGCGGTATTATCCCGTATTGACGCCGGGCAAGAGCAACTCGGTCGCCGCATACACTATTCTCA
GAATGACTTGGTTGAGTACTCACCAGTCACAGAAAAGCATCTTACGGATGGCATGACAGTAAGAGAATTA
TGCAGTGCTGCCATAACCATGAGTGATAACACTGCGGCCAACTTACTTCTGACAACGATCGGAGGACCGA
AGGAGCTAACCGCTTTTTTGCACAACATGGGGGATCATGTAACTCGCCTTGATCGTTGGGAACCGGAGCT
GAATGAAGCCATACCAAACGACGAGCGTGACACCACGATGCCTGTAGCAATGGCAACAACGTTGCGCAAA
CTATTAACTGGCGAACTACTTACTCTAGCTTCCCGGCAACAATTAATAGACTGGATGGAGGCGGATAAAG
TTGCAGGACCACTTCTGCGCTCGGCCCTTCCGGCTGGCTGGTTTATTGCTGATAAATCTGGAGCCGGTGA
GCGTGGCTCTCGAGGTATCATTGCAGCACTGGGGCCAGATGGTAAGCCCTCCCGTATCGTAGTTATCTAC
ACGACGGGGAGTCAGGCAACTATGGATGAACGAAATAGACAGATCGCTGAGATAGGTGCCTCACTGATTA
AGCATTGGTAACTGTCAGACCAAGTTTACTCATATATACTTTAGATTGATTTAAAACTTCATTTTTAATT
TAAAAGGATCTAGGTGAAGATCCTTTTTGATAATCTCATGACCAAAATCCCTTAACGTGAGTTTTCGTTC
CACTGAGCGTCAGACCCCGTAGAAAAGATCAAAGGATCTTCTTGAGATCCTTTTTTTCTGCGCGTAATCT
GCTGCTTGCAAACAAAAAAACCACCGCTACCAGCGGTGGTTTGTTTGCCGGATCAAGAGCTACCAACTCT
TTTTCCGAAGGTAACTGGCTTCAGCAGAGCGCAGATACCAAATACTGTTCTTCTAGTGTAGCCGTAGTTA
GGCCACCACTTCAAGAACTCTGTAGCACCGCCTACATACCTCGCTCTGCTAATCCTGTTACCAGTGGCTG
CTGCCAGTGGCGATAAGTCGTGTCTTACCGGGTTGGACTCAAGACGATAGTTACCGGATAAGGCGCAGCG
GTCGGGCTGAACGGGGGGTTCGTGCACACAGCCCAGCTTGGAGCGAACGACCTACACCGAACTGAGATAC
CTACAGCGTGAGCTATGAGAAAGCGCCACGCTTCCCGAAGGGAGAAAGGCGGACAGGTATCCGGTAAGCG
GCAGGGTCGGAACAGGAGAGCGCACGAGGGAGCTTCCAGGGGGAAACGCCTGGTATCTTTATAGTCCTGT
CGGGTTTCGCCACCTCTGACTTGAGCGTCGATTTTTGTGATGCTCGTCAGGGGGGCGGAGCCTATGGAAA
AACGCCAGCAACGCGGCCTTTTTACGGTTCCTGGCCTTTTGCTGGCCTTTTGCTCACATGTTCTTTCCTG
CGTTATCCCCTGATTCTGTGGATAACCGTATTACCGCCTTTGAGTGAGCTGATACCGCTCGCCGCAGCCG
AACGACCGAGCGCAGCGAGTCAGTGAGCGAGGAAGCGGAAGAGCGCCCAATACGCAAACCGCCTCTCCCC
GCGCGTTGGCCGATTCATTAATGCAGCTGGCACGACAGGTTTCCCGACTGGAAAGCGGGCAGTGAGCGCA
ACGCAATTAATGTGAGTTAGCTCACTCATTAGGCACCCCAGGCTTTACACTTTATGCTTCCGGCTCGTAT
GTTGTGTGGAATTGTGAGCGGATAACAATTTCACACGAGCTATTTAGGTGACACTATAGAAGTGAAGCTT
GGTCTCACTGCAAGGATCCAGTGCTAACATGGTCTAGAAGGAGGTCAGCTATGGAGAAAAAAATCACTGG
ATATACCACCGTTGATATATCCCAATGGCATCGTAAAGAACATTTTGAGGCATTTCAGTCAGTTGCTCAA
TGTACCTATAACCAGACCGTTCAGCTGGATATTACGGCCTTTTTAAAGACCGTAAAGAAAAATAAGCACA
AGTTTTATCCGGCCTTTATTCACATTCTTGCCCGCCTGATGAATGCTCATCCGGAGTTCCGTATGGCAAT
GAAAGACGGTGAGCTGGTGATATGGGATAGTGTTCACCCTTGTTACACCGTTTTCCATGAGCAAACTGAA
ACGTTTTCATCGCTCTGGAGTGAATACCACGACGATTTCCGGCAGTTTCTACACATATATTCGCAAGATG
TGGCGTGTTACGGTGAAAACCTGGCCTATTTCCCTAAAGGGTTTATTGAGAATATGTTTTTCGTCTCAGC
CAATCCCTGGGTGAGTTTCACCAGTTTTGATTTAAACGTGGCCAATATGGACAACTTCTTCGCCCCCGTT
TTCACCATGGGCAAATATTATACGCAAGGCGACAAGGTGCTGATGCCGCTGGCGATTCAGGTTCATCATG
CCGTTTGTGATGGCTTCCATGTCGGCAGAATGCTTAATGAATTACAACAGTACTGCGATGAGTGGCAGGG
CGGGGCGTAAGAGCTCAGGAGGACAGCTATGCAGTTTAAGGTTTACACCTATAAAAGAGAGAGCCGTTAT
CGTCTGTTTGTGGATGTACAGAGTGATATTATTGACACGCCCGGGCGACGGATGGTGATCCCCCTGGCCA
GTGCACGTCTGCTGTCAGATAAAGTCTCCCGTGAACTTTACCCAGTGGTGCATATCGGGGATGAAAGCTG
GCGCATGATGACCACCGATATGGCCAGTGTGCCAGTCTCCGTTATCGGGGAAGAAGTGGCTGATCTCAGC
CACCGCGAAAATGACATCAAAAACGCCATTAACCTGATGTTCTGGGGAATATAACTGCAGAGGAGGTAAT
CAATGCCACAACACTGGTGGTACCACTATGAGACCGAATTCTCGCCCTATAGTGAGTCGTATTACCTGGC
CGTCGTTTTACAACGTCGTGACTGGGAAAACCCTGGCGTTACCCAACTTAATCGCCTTGCAGCACATCCC
CCTTTCGCCAGCTGGCGTAATAGCGAAGAGGCCCGCACCGATCGCCCTTCCCAACAGTTGCGCAGCCTGA
ATGGCGAATGGCGCCTGATGCGGTATTTTCTCCTTACGCATCTGTGCGGTATTTCACACCGCATATGGTG
CACTCTCAGTACAATCTGCTCTGATGCCGCATAGTTAAGCCAGCCCCGACACCCGCCAACACCCGCTGAC
GCGCCCTGACGGGCTTGTCTGCTCCCGGCATCCGCTTACAGACAAGCTGTGACCGTCTCCGGGAGCTGCA
TGTGTCAGAGGTTTTCACCGTCATCACCGAAACGCGCGA
Features (pLannotate 1.2.2; 14 found; start..end, strand, type, name):
     96..200     +  promoter       AmpR promoter: bla
    201..1061    +  CDS            AmpR: β-lactamase; bla; confers resistance to ampicillin, carbenicillin, and related antibiotics
   1232..1820    +  rep_origin     ori: high-copy-number ColE1/pMB1/pBR322/pUC origin of replication
   2003..2095    +  CDS            lacI (fragment): lac repressor; lacI; The lac repressor binds to the lac operator to inhibit transcription in E. coli. This inhibition can be relieved by adding lactose or isopropyl-β-D-thiogalactopyranoside (IPTG).
   2108..2129    +  protein_bind   CAP binding site: CAP binding activates transcription in the presence of cAMP. E. coli catabolite activator protein
   2144..2174    +  promoter       lac promoter: promoter for the E. coli lac operon
   2182..2198    +  protein_bind   lac operator: The lac repressor binds to the lac operator to inhibit transcription in E. coli. This inhibition can be relieved by adding lactose or isopropyl-β-D-thiogalactopyranoside (IPTG). lac repressor encoded by lacI
   2212..2230    +  promoter       SP6 promoter: promoter for bacteriophage SP6 RNA polymerase
   2291..2947    +  CDS            cat: CAT_ECOLX - Experimental evidence at protein level: Swiss-Prot protein existence level 1. This enzyme is an effector of chloramphenicol resistance in bacteria. From Escherichia coli. This protein is used as a marker in many commonly used cloning vectors, such as pACYC184.
   2969..3271    +  CDS            ccdB: CCDB_ECOLI - Also known as G, letB, letD. Experimental evidence at protein level: Swiss-Prot protein existence level 1. Toxic component of a type II toxin-antitoxin (TA) system, functioning in plasmid maintainence. Responsible for the post- segregational killing (PSK) of plasmid-free cells, also referred to as a plasmid addiction system. Half-life of over 2 hours. Cell killing by CcdB is accompanied by filamentation, defects in chromosome and plasmid segregation, defects in cell division, formation of anucleate cells, decreased DNA synthesis and plasmid loss. Interferes with the activity of DN
   3336..3354    -  promoter       T7 promoter: promoter for bacteriophage T7 RNA polymerase
   3356..3508    +  CDS            lacZα (fragment): LacZα fragment of β-galactosidase; lacZ fragment
   3514..3613    -  misc_feature   bom (fragment): basis of mobility region from pBR322
   3715..1       -  CDS            rop (fragment) (across the origin): Rop protein, which maintains plasmids at low copy number; rop
