[The description below was written by a language model from this plasmid's Addgene catalogue record and pLannotate feature annotations shown in this document.]
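Description:
pGGE000 is an empty entry vector of the GreenGate system, a Golden Gate-based modular cloning platform for plant transgenesis, and is the backbone into which terminator modules are cloned. It is built on pUC19 and is a 3,749 bp high-copy E. coli plasmid carrying the ColE1/pUC-type origin and the β-lactamase gene (AmpR) with its own promoter for ampicillin selection. Residual pUC19 elements are also annotated: the lac promoter with CAP binding site and lac operator, fragments of lacI and lacZα, and short fragments resembling bom and rop.

It carries no insert. Instead, the cloning region holds a counterselection stuffer made up of a chloramphenicol acetyltransferase gene (cat) followed by the ccdB toxin gene. Two BsaI sites bracket this cassette, with SP6 and T7 promoters lying just outside them and pointing inward. Because CcdB kills ordinary E. coli strains, the empty vector is maintained in the ccdB-tolerant strain DB3.1 under ampicillin plus chloramphenicol. Replacing the cat-ccdB cassette with a terminator fragment removes the toxin, so standard strains would yield mostly recombinant clones.

The BsaI sites, being type IIS, produce defined overhangs that set the module's position in later GreenGate assemblies. According to the depositor, the 5' overhang can be exchanged using HindIII and BamHI and the 3' overhang using KpnI and EcoRI. BamHI, KpnI or a pair of XcmI sites can serve as alternative routes for inserting fragments instead of BsaI.
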