Addgene plasmid #48860: pGGE000
Purpose: (Empty Backbone) Empty entry vector for creating GreenGate terminator modules.
Depositing lab: Jan Lohmann. Depositing organization: Universitaet Heidelberg. Publication: GreenGate - A Novel, Versatile, and Efficient Cloning System for Plant Transgenesis. Lampropoulos A, Sutikovic Z, Wenzl C, Maegele I, Lohmann JU, Forner J. PLoS One. 2013 Dec 20;8(12):e83043. doi: 10.1371/journal.pone.0083043. PubMed 24376629.
Backbone
  Vector backbone: pUC19
  Backbone size (bp): 2686
  Vector type: Golden Gate Compatible cloning vector
Growth in bacteria
  Bacterial resistance: Chloramphenicol and Ampicillin, 25 & 100 μg/mL
  Growth temperature: 37°C
  Growth strain: DB3.1
  Copy number: High Copy
Gene/Insert
  Gene/Insert name: None
Terms and licenses: Academic/Nonprofit Terms; Industry Terms: Not Available to Industry
Depositor comments: This plasmid is designed to take up inserts for future Golden Gate cloning using the BsaI enzyme. The 5' BsaI overhang can be exchanged using HindIII and BamHI. The 3' BsaI overhang can be exchanged using KpnI and EcoRI. BamHI and KpnI sites as well as the double XcmI sites can also be used as alternative insert cloning sites, instead of using BsaI. Plasmid Features (listed as bp in full plasmid sequence): BsaI site #1 = 2241-2251bp BsaI site #2 = 3315-3325bp
How to cite: pGGE000 was a gift from Jan Lohmann (Addgene plasmid # 48860 ; http://n2t.net/addgene:48860 ; RRID:Addgene_48860)
