>Addgene plasmid #48860 | pGGE000 | depositor partial sequence | sequence record 71289 | BsaI recognition site - overhang E - ccdB cassette - overhang F - BsaI recognition site
GGTCTCACTGCAAGGATCCAGTGCTAACATGGTCTAGAAGGAGGTCAGCTATGGAGAAAAAAATCACTGG
ATATACCACCGTTGATATATCCCAATGGCATCGTAAAGAACATTTTGAGGCATTTCAGTCAGTTGCTCAA
TGTACCTATAACCAGACCGTTCAGCTGGATATTACGGCCTTTTTAAAGACCGTAAAGAAAAATAAGCACA
AGTTTTATCCGGCCTTTATTCACATTCTTGCCCGCCTGATGAATGCTCATCCGGAGTTCCGTATGGCAAT
GAAAGACGGTGAGCTGGTGATATGGGATAGTGTTCACCCTTGTTACACCGTTTTCCATGAGCAAACTGAA
ACGTTTTCATCGCTCTGGAGTGAATACCACGACGATTTCCGGCAGTTTCTACACATATATTCGCAAGATG
TGGCGTGTTACGGTGAAAACCTGGCCTATTTCCCTAAAGGGTTTATTGAGAATATGTTTTTCGTCTCAGC
CAATCCCTGGGTGAGTTTCACCAGTTTTGATTTAAACGTGGCCAATATGGACAACTTCTTCGCCCCCGTT
TTCACCATGGGCAAATATTATACGCAAGGCGACAAGGTGCTGATGCCGCTGGCGATTCAGGTTCATCATG
CCGTTTGTGATGGCTTCCATGTCGGCAGAATGCTTAATGAATTACAACAGTACTGCGATGAGTGGCAGGG
CGGGGCGTAAGAGCTCAGGAGGACAGCTATGCAGTTTAAGGTTTACACCTATAAAAGAGAGAGCCGTTAT
CGTCTGTTTGTGGATGTACAGAGTGATATTATTGACACGCCCGGGCGACGGATGGTGATCCCCCTGGCCA
GTGCACGTCTGCTGTCAGATAAAGTCTCCCGTGAACTTTACCCAGTGGTGCATATCGGGGATGAAAGCTG
GCGCATGATGACCACCGATATGGCCAGTGTGCCAGTCTCCGTTATCGGGGAAGAAGTGGCTGATCTCAGC
CACCGCGAAAATGACATCAAAAACGCCATTAACCTGATGTTCTGGGGAATATAACTGCAGAGGAGGTAAT
CAATGCCACAACACTGGTGGTACCACTATGAGACC
