>Addgene plasmid #48860 | pGGE000 | addgene partial sequence | sequence record 72469 | Lac-promoter 5'-CACTTTATGCTTCCGGCTCG-3'
CACGAGCTATTTAGGTGACACTATAGAAGTGAAGCTTGGTCTCACTGCAAGGATCCAGTGCTAACATGGT
CTAGAAGGAGGTCAGCTATGGAGAAAAAAATCACTGGATATACCACCGTTGATATATCCCAATGGCATCG
TAAAGAACATTTTGAGGCATTTCAGTCAGTTGCTCAATGTACCTATAACCAGACCGTTCAGCTGGATATT
ACGGCCTTTTTAAAGACCGTAAAGAAAAATAAGCACAAGTTTTATCCGGCCTTTATTCACATTCTTGCCC
GCCTGATGAATGCTCATCCGGAGTTCCGTATGGCAATGAAAGACGGTGAGCTGGTGATATGGGATAGTGT
TCACCCTTGTTACACCGTTTTCCATGAGCAAACTGAAACGTTTTCATCGCTCTGGAGTGAATACCACGAC
GATTTCCGGCAGTTTCTACACATATATTCGCAAGATGTGGCGTGTTACGGTGAAAACCTGGCCTATTTCC
CTAAAGGGTTTATTGAGAATATGTTTTTCGTCTCAGCCAATCCCTGGGTGAGTTTCACCAGTTTTGATTT
AAACGTGGCCAATATGGACAACTTCTTCGCCCCCGTTTTCACCATGGGCAAATATTATACGCAAGGCGAC
AAGGTGCTGATGCCGCTGGCGATTCAGGTTCATCATGCCGTTTGTGATGGCTTCCATGTCGGCAGAATGC
TTAATGAATTACAACAGTACTGCGATGAGTGGCAGGGCGGGGCGTAAGAGCTCAGGAGGACAGCTATGCA
GTTTAA
