>Addgene plasmid #48860 | pGGE000 | addgene partial sequence | sequence record 72550 | M13pUC-Fwd 5'-CCCAGTCACGACGTTGTAAAACG-3'
CATTAGTGGTACCACCAGTGTTGTGGCATTGATTACCTCCTCTGCAGTTATATTCCCCAGAACATCAGGT
TAATGGCGTTTTTGATGTCATTTTCGCGGTGGCTGAGATCAGCCACTTCTTCCCCGATAACGGAGACTGG
CACACTGGCCATATCGGTGGTCATCATGCGCCAGCTTTCATCCCCGATATGCACCACTGGGTAAAGTTCA
CGGGAGACTTTATCTGACAGCAGACGTGCACTGGCCAGGGGGATCACCATCCGTCGCCCGGGCGTGTCAA
TAATATCACTCTGTACATCCACAAACAGACGATAACGGCTCTCTCTTTTATAGGTGTAAACCTTAAACTG
CATAGCTGTCCTCCTGAGCTCTTACGCCCCGCCCTGCCACTCATCGCAGTACTGTTGTAATTCATTAAGC
ATTCTGCCGACATGGAAGCCATCACAAACGGCATGATGAACCTGAATCGCCAGCGGCATCAGCACCTTGT
CGCCTTGCGTATAATATTTGCCCATGGTGAAAACGGGGGCGAAGAAGTTGTCCATATTGGCCACGTTTAA
ATCAAAACTGGTGAAACTCACCCAGGGATTGGCTGAGACGAAAAACATATTCTCAATAAACCCTTTAGGG
AAATAGGCCAGGTTTTCACCGTAACACGCCACATCTTGCGAATATATGTGTAGAAACTGCCGGAAATCGT
CGTGGTATTCACTCCAGAGCGATGAAAACGTTTCAGTTTGCTCATGGAAAACGGTGTAACAAGGGTGAAC
ACTATCCCATATCACCAGCTCACCGTCTTTCATTGCCATACGGAACTCCGGATGAGCATTCATCAGGCGG
GCAAGAATGTGAATAAAGGCCGGATAAAACTTGTGCTTATTTTTCTTTACGGTCTTTAAAAAGGCCGTAA
TATCCAGCTGA
